Addgene plasmid #191492: AAV-CAG-K-SPOTIT(R271F)
Purpose: Green fluorescent-based opioid sensor for the kappa opioid receptor with reduced Gai coupling in AAV viral vector under a CAG promoter
Depositing lab: Wenjing Wang. Depositing organization: University of Michigan.
Backbone
  Vector backbone: pAAV2
  Vector type: AAV
Growth in bacteria
  Bacterial resistance: Ampicillin, 100 μg/mL
  Growth temperature: 37°C
  Growth strain: NEB Stable
  Copy number: High Copy
Gene/Insert
  Gene/Insert name: K-SPOTIT(R271F)
  Species: H. sapiens (human)
  Mutation: R271F in OR
  Promoter: CAG
  Cloning method: Restriction Enzyme; 5′ cloning site Unknown (unknown if destroyed); 3′ cloning site Unknown (unknown if destroyed)
Terms and licenses: Academic/Nonprofit Terms; Industry Terms: Not Available to Industry
How to cite: AAV-CAG-K-SPOTIT(R271F) was a gift from Wenjing Wang (Addgene plasmid # 191492 ; http://n2t.net/addgene:191492 ; RRID:Addgene_191492)
