[The description below was written by a language model from this plasmid's Addgene catalogue record and pLannotate feature annotations shown in this document.]
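Description:
AAV-CAG-K-SPOTIT(R271F) is an adeno-associated virus transfer plasmid built on a pAAV2 backbone, in which two AAV2 inverted terminal repeats flank a mammalian expression cassette so that the intervening DNA can be packaged into recombinant AAV particles. In bacteria it is maintained by a high-copy ColE1/pUC-type origin and selected with ampicillin through the β-lactamase gene and its native promoter. An f1 phage origin and small lacZα and lacI remnants are also present in the backbone. The recommended host is a recombination-deficient strain, which fits the tendency of ITRs to rearrange.

The payload is a green fluorescent sensor for opioids acting at the kappa opioid receptor. Expression is driven by the CAG promoter, annotated here as the CMV enhancer, chicken β-actin promoter and chimeric β-actin/β-globin intron sequences. The open reading frame begins with a short FLAG-type epitope, followed by the human OPRK1 coding sequence, a GFP annotated as a circularly permuted EGFP (cEGFP), and a C-terminal segment that the annotation tool matches to an immunoglobulin heavy-chain variable domain, suggesting an antibody-like (nanobody-type) binding module, although the record does not identify it. The receptor carries an R271F substitution, which the depositor states reduces Gαi coupling, so the sensor should interfere less with endogenous signalling. The precise mechanism by which ligand binding produces fluorescence is not described in the record. A WPRE downstream of the coding region enhances transcript stability and expression, and an SV40 polyadenylation signal terminates the message. The construct is intended for viral delivery and detection of kappa opioid receptor agonist exposure in mammalian cells or tissue.
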