Features (pLannotate 1.2.2; 20 found; start..end, strand, type, name):
     20..152     -  repeat_region  AAV2 ITR (fragment): inverted terminal repeat of adeno-associated virus serotype 2 inverted
    213..461     +  enhancer       CMV enhancer (fragment): human cytomegalovirus immediate early enhancer
    463..740     +  promoter       chicken β-actin promoter: No description available
    741..876     +  intron         hybrid intron (fragment): hybrid between chicken β-actin (CBA) and minute virus of mice (MMV) introns (Gray et al., 2011)
    965..1095    +  intron         chimeric intron (fragment): chimera between introns from chicken β-actin and rabbit β-globin
   1093..1158    +  CDS            HBB (fragment): HBB_LEPEU - Experimental evidence at protein level: Swiss-Prot protein existence level 1. Involved in oxygen transport from the lung to the various peripheral tissues. From Lepus europaeus (European hare).
   1208..1228    +  CDS            3xFLAG (fragment): three tandem FLAG® epitope tags
   1232..2371    +  CDS            OPRK1: OPRK_HUMAN - Also known as OPRK. Experimental evidence at protein level: Swiss-Prot protein existence level 1. G-protein coupled opioid receptor that functions as receptor for endogenous alpha-neoendorphins and dynorphins, but has low affinity for beta-endorphins. Also functions as receptor for various synthetic opioids and for the psychoactive diterpene salvinorin A. Ligand binding causes a conformation change that triggers signaling via guanine nucleotide-binding proteins (G proteins) and modulates the activity of down-stream effectors, such as adenylate cyclase. Signaling leads to the inhib
   2384..3106    +  CDS            cEGFP: cEGFP is a basic (constitutively fluorescent) green fluorescent protein published in 2008, derived from Aequorea victoria.
   3128..3493    +  CDS            HV02_CANLF: Experimental evidence at protein level: Swiss-Prot protein existence level 1. From Canis lupus familiaris (Dog) (Canis familiaris).
   3509..4097    +  misc_feature   WPRE: woodchuck hepatitis virus posttranscriptional regulatory element
   4140..4261    -  polyA_signal   SV40 poly(A) signal: SV40 polyadenylation signal
   4284..4352    -  CDS            large T antigen (fragment): large T antigen from SV40 (simian virus 40)
   4423..4556    +  repeat_region  AAV2 ITR: inverted terminal repeat of adeno-associated virus serotype 2 inverted
   4550..4606    -  CDS            lacI (fragment): lac repressor; lacI; The lac repressor binds to the lac operator to inhibit transcription in E. coli. This inhibition can be relieved by adding lactose or isopropyl-β-D-thiogalactopyranoside (IPTG).
   4789..5377    -  rep_origin     ori: high-copy-number ColE1/pMB1/pBR322/pUC origin of replication
   5548..6408    -  CDS            AmpR: β-lactamase; bla; confers resistance to ampicillin, carbenicillin, and related antibiotics
   6409..6513    -  promoter       AmpR promoter: bla
   6566..6994    -  rep_origin     f1 ori (sequence partly withheld): f1 bacteriophage origin of replication; arrow indicates direction of (+) strand synthesis
   6999..25      -  CDS            lacZα (fragment) (across the origin): LacZα fragment of β-galactosidase; lacZ fragment
>Addgene plasmid #191492 | AAV-CAG-K-SPOTIT(R271F) | addgene full sequence | sequence record 377952 | Addgene NGS Result
GGCCTCTTCGCTATTACGCCAGCTGCGCGCTCGCTCGCTCACTGAGGCCGCCCGGGCAAAGCCCGGGCGT
CGGGCGACCTTTGGTCGCCCGGCCTCAGTGAGCGAGCGAGCGCGCAGAGAGGGAGTGGCCAACTCCATCA
CTAGGGGTTCCTTGTAGTTAATGATTAACCCGCCATGCTACTTATCTACGTAGCCATGCTCTAGGAAGAG
TACCATTGACGTCAATAATGACGTATGTTCCCATAGTAACGCCAATAGGGACTTTCCATTGACGTCAATG
GGTGGAGTATTTACGGTAAACTGCCCACTTGGCAGTACATCAAGTGTATCATATGCCAAGTACGCCCCCT
ATTGACGTCAATGACGGTAAATGGCCCGCCTGGCATTATGCCCAGTACATGACCTTATGGGACTTTCCTA
CTTGGCAGTACATCTACGTATTAGTCATCGCTATTACCATGGTCGAGGTGAGCCCCACGTTCTGCTTCAC
TCTCCCCATCTCCCCCCCCTCCCCACCCCCAATTTTGTATTTATTTATTTTTTAATTATTTTGTGCAGCG
ATGGGGGCGGGGGGGGGGGGGGGGCGCGCGCCAGGCGGGGCGGGGCGGGGCGAGGGGCGGGGCGGGGCGA
GGCGGAGAGGTGCGGCGGCAGCCAATCAGAGCGGCGCGCTCCGAAAGTTTCCTTTTATGGCGAGGCGGCG
GCGGCGGCGGCCCTATAAAAAGCGAAGCGCGCGGCGGGCGGGAGTCGCTGCGCGCTGCCTTCGCCCCGTG
CCCCGCTCCGCCGCCGCCTCGCGCCGCCCGCCCCGGCTCTGACTGACCGCGTTACTCCCACAGGTGAGCG
GGCGGGACGGCCCTTCTCCTCCGGGCTGTAATTAGCGCTTGGTTTAATGACGGCTTGTTTCTTTTCTGTG
GCTGCGTGAAAGCCTTGAGGGGCTCCGGGAGGGCCCTTTGTGCGGGGGGAGCGGCTCGGGGCTGTCCGCG
GGGGGACGGCTGCCTTCGGGGGGGACGGGGCAGGGCGGGGTTCGGCTTCTGGCGTGTGACCGGCGGCTCT
AGAGCCTCTGCTAACCATGTTCATGCCTTCTTCTTTTTCCTACAGCTCCTGGGCAACGTGCTGGTTATTG
TGCTGTCTCATCATTTTGGCAAAGAATTGGATCCCCACCATGAAGACGATCATCGCCCTGAGCTACATCT
TCTGCCTGGTGTTCGCCGACTACAAGGACGATGATGACGCCATGGACAGCCCCATTCAAATCTTCCGGGG
CGAGCCCGGACCAACCTGCGCTCCAAGCGCTTGCCTGCCACCGAATTCTAGTGCATGGTTCCCAGGGTGG
GCAGAGCCCGATAGCAATGGCTCAGCCGGGTCCGAGGATGCGCAGCTTGAACCCGCTCACATCTCACCCG
CTATCCCTGTCATTATTACGGCAGTCTACTCAGTTGTTTTCGTTGTGGGCCTGGTTGGAAATAGCCTCGT
GATGTTTGTGATTATCAGGTATACTAAAATGAAGACCGCCACGAATATCTACATCTTTAACCTGGCTCTG
GCTGACGCCTTGGTGACCACCACTATGCCATTTCAGTCCACCGTCTATCTTATGAACTCTTGGCCATTCG
GCGACGTTCTGTGCAAGATTGTCATTTCCATTGACTATTATAATATGTTTACATCAATCTTTACGCTTAC
AATGATGAGCGTGGACCGATACATTGCTGTTTGCCATCCGGTGAAAGCACTGGATTTTCGCACCCCCTTG
AAGGCCAAGATTATCAATATCTGTATTTGGCTCCTGTCCTCATCCGTCGGAATTTCCGCCATTGTCTTGG
GTGGTACAAAGGTGAGGGAGGACGTGGACGTTATAGAGTGCAGCCTGCAGTTCCCTGACGATGACTACAG
CTGGTGGGACCTTTTTATGAAGATCTGTGTCTTCATTTTTGCTTTCGTCATCCCCGTGCTGATTATCATA
GTGTGCTATACACTGATGATATTGCGGCTGAAATCTGTGCGCCTGCTGAGCGGCAGCCGCGAAAAGGATC
GGAATCTGCGCTTCATCACACGCCTCGTGCTGGTTGTAGTCGCTGTCTTCGTGGTATGCTGGACCCCAAT
CCACATTTTCATCCTGGTGGAAGCTCTGGGATCCACCTCTCACTCCACTGCCGCACTTAGCTCATATTAC
TTCTGCATTGCCTTGGGCTACACTAATTCCTCACTGAATCCCATTCTGTACGCATTTCTTGACGAGAACT
TCAAACGGTGCTTTAGAGACTTTTGCTTCCCCCTCAAGATGCGCATGGAGCGGCAGTCAACCAGCCGAGT
CCGGAATACGGTCCAGGATCCCGCCTATCTGCGGGACATCGACGGCATGAACAAGCCTGTGCAGGGCGCG
CCCAACGTCTATATCAAGGCCGACAAGCAGAAGAACGGCATCAAGGCGAACTTCCACATCCGCCACAACA
TCGAGGACGGCGGCGTGCAGCTCGCCTACCACTACCAGCAGAACACCCCCATCGGCGACGGCCCCGTGCT
GCTGCCCGACAACCACTACCTGAGCGTGCAGTCCAAACTTTCGAAAGACCCCAACGAGAAGCGCGATCAC
ATGGTCCTGCTGGAGTTCGTGACCGCCGCCGGGATCACTCTCGGCATGGACGAGCTGTACAAGGGCGGTA
CCGGAGGGAGCATGGTGAGCAAGGGCGAGGAGCTGTTCACCGGGGTGGTGCCCATCCTGGTCGAGCTGGA
CGGCGACGTAAACGGCCACAAGTTCAGCGTGTCCGGCGAGGGTGAGGGCGATGCCACCTACGGCAAGCTG
ACCCTGAAGTTCATCTGCACCACCGGCAAGCTGCCCGTGCCCTGGCCCACCCTCGTGACCACCCTGACCT
ACGGCGTGCAGTGCTTCAGCCGCTACCCCGACCACATGAAGCAGCACGACTTCTTCAAGTCCGCCATGCC
CGAAGGCTACATCCAGGAGCGCACCATCTTCTTCAAGGACGACGGCAACTACAAGACCCGCGCCGAGGTG
AAGTTCGAGGGCGACACCCTGGTGAACCGCATCGAGCTGAAGGGCATCGACTTCAAGGAGGACGGCAACA
TCCTGGGGCACAAGCTGGAGTACAACCTTAAGGAAGATATCATGGCTCAAGTCCAACTTGTAGAGTCTGG
AGGAGGTCTCGTGCGGCCCGGCGGTAGCCTGCGACTCTCCTGTGTTGATTCAGAGAGGACGAGCTACCCT
ATGGGGTGGTTTAGACGGGCACCCGGAAAGGAGCGCGAATTCGTTGCAAGTATCACGTGGAGTGGCATTG
ACCCGACTTATGCTGATAGCGTTGCCGACCGGTTTACTACGTCCAGAGACGTTGCGAATAACACGCTGTA
CCTCCAGATGAACTCTCTCAAGCACGAAGATACAGCGGTCTATTACTGTGCTGCAAGAGCACCCGTCGGT
CAATCTTCCTCTCCTTATGATTATGACTATTGGGGACAGGGGACTCAGGTAACTGTGTCCAGTTAGAAGC
TTATCGATAATCAACCTCTGGATTACAAAATTTGTGAAAGATTGACTGGTATTCTTAACTATGTTGCTCC
TTTTACGCTATGTGGATACGCTGCTTTAATGCCTTTGTATCATGCTATTGCTTCCCGTATGGCTTTCATT
TTCTCCTCCTTGTATAAATCCTGGTTGCTGTCTCTTTATGAGGAGTTGTGGCCCGTTGTCAGGCAACGTG
GCGTGGTGTGCACTGTGTTTGCTGACGCAACCCCCACTGGTTGGGGCATTGCCACCACCTGTCAGCTCCT
TTCCGGGACTTTCGCTTTCCCCCTCCCTATTGCCACGGCGGAACTCATCGCCGCCTGCCTTGCCCGCTGC
TGGACAGGGGCTCGGCTGTTGGGCACTGACAATTCCGTGGTGTTGTCGGGGAAATCATCGTCCTTTCCTT
GGCTGCTCGCCTGTGTTGCCACCTGGATTCTGCGCGGGACGTCCTTCTGCTACGTCCCTTCGGCCCTCAA
TCCAGCGGACCTTCCTTCCCGCGGCCTGCTGCCGGCTCTGCGGCCTCTTCCGCGTCTTCGCCTTCGCCCT
CAGACGAGTCGGATCTCCCTTTGGGCCGCCTCCCCGCATCGATACCGTCGACCCGGGCGGCCGCTTCGAG
CAGACATGATAAGATACATTGATGAGTTTGGACAAACCACAACTAGAATGCAGTGAAAAAAATGCTTTAT
TTGTGAAATTTGTGATGCTATTGCTTTATTTGTAACCATTATAAGCTGCAATAAACAAGTTAACAACAAC
AATTGCATTCATTTTATGTTTCAGGTTCAGGGGGAGATGTGGGAGGTTTTTTAAAGCAAGTAAAACCTCT
ACAAATGTGGTAAAATCGATAAGGATCTTCCTAGAGCATGGCTACGTAGATAAGTAGCATGGCGGGTTAA
TCATTAACTACAAGGAACCCCTAGTGATGGAGTTGGCCACTCCCTCTCTGCGCGCTCGCTCGCTCACTGA
GGCCGGGCGACCAAAGGTCGCCCGACGCCCGGGCTTTGCCCGGGCGGCCTCAGTGAGCGAGCGAGCGCGC
AGCTGCATTAATGAATCGGCCAACGCGCGGGGAGAGGCGGTTTGCGTATTGGGCGCTCTTCCGCTTCCTC
GCTCACTGACTCGCTGCGCTCGGTCGTTCGGCTGCGGCGAGCGGTATCAGCTCACTCAAAGGCGGTAATA
CGGTTATCCACAGAATCAGGGGATAACGCAGGAAAGAACATGTGAGCAAAAGGCCAGCAAAAGGCCAGGA
ACCGTAAAAAGGCCGCGTTGCTGGCGTTTTTCCATAGGCTCCGCCCCCCTGACGAGCATCACAAAAATCG
ACGCTCAAGTCAGAGGTGGCGAAACCCGACAGGACTATAAAGATACCAGGCGTTTCCCCCTGGAAGCTCC
CTCGTGCGCTCTCCTGTTCCGACCCTGCCGCTTACCGGATACCTGTCCGCCTTTCTCCCTTCGGGAAGCG
TGGCGCTTTCTCATAGCTCACGCTGTAGGTATCTCAGTTCGGTGTAGGTCGTTCGCTCCAAGCTGGGCTG
TGTGCACGAACCCCCCGTTCAGCCCGACCGCTGCGCCTTATCCGGTAACTATCGTCTTGAGTCCAACCCG
GTAAGACACGACTTATCGCCACTGGCAGCAGCCACTGGTAACAGGATTAGCAGAGCGAGGTATGTAGGCG
GTGCTACAGAGTTCTTGAAGTGGTGGCCTAACTACGGCTACACTAGAAGAACAGTATTTGGTATCTGCGC
TCTGCTGAAGCCAGTTACCTTCGGAAAAAGAGTTGGTAGCTCTTGATCCGGCAAACAAACCACCGCTGGT
AGCGGTGGTTTTTTTGTTTGCAAGCAGCAGATTACGCGCAGAAAAAAAGGATCTCAAGAAGATCCTTTGA
TCTTTTCTACGGGGTCTGACGCTCAGTGGAACGAAAACTCACGTTAAGGGATTTTGGTCATGAGATTATC
AAAAAGGATCTTCACCTAGATCCTTTTAAATTAAAAATGAAGTTTTAAATCAATCTAAAGTATATATGAG
TAAACTTGGTCTGACAGTTACCAATGCTTAATCAGTGAGGCACCTATCTCAGCGATCTGTCTATTTCGTT
CATCCATAGTTGCCTGACTCCCCGTCGTGTAGATAACTACGATACGGGAGGGCTTACCATCTGGCCCCAG
TGCTGCAATGATACCGCGAGACCCACGCTCACCGGCTCCAGATTTATCAGCAATAAACCAGCCAGCCGGA
AGGGCCGAGCGCAGAAGTGGTCCTGCAACTTTATCCGCCTCCATCCAGTCTATTAATTGTTGCCGGGAAG
CTAGAGTAAGTAGTTCGCCAGTTAATAGTTTGCGCAACGTTGTTGCCATTGCTACAGGCATCGTGGTGTC
ACGCTCGTCGTTTGGTATGGCTTCATTCAGCTCCGGTTCCCAACGATCAAGGCGAGTTACATGATCCCCC
ATGTTGTGCAAAAAAGCGGTTAGCTCCTTCGGTCCTCCGATCGTTGTCAGAAGTAAGTTGGCCGCAGTGT
TATCACTCATGGTTATGGCAGCACTGCATAATTCTCTTACTGTCATGCCATCCGTAAGATGCTTTTCTGT
GACTGGTGAGTACTCAACCAAGTCATTCTGAGAATAGTGTATGCGGCGACCGAGTTGCTCTTGCCCGGCG
TCAATACGGGATAATACCGCGCCACATAGCAGAACTTTAAAAGTGCTCATCATTGGAAAACGTTCTTCGG
GGCGAAAACTCTCAAGGATCTTACCGCTGTTGAGATCCAGTTCGATGTAACCCACTCGTGCACCCAACTG
ATCTTCAGCATCTTTTACTTTCACCAGCGTTTCTGGGTGAGCAAAAACAGGAAGGCAAAATGCCGCAAAA
AAGGGAATAAGGGCGACACGGAAATGTTGAATACTCATACTCTTCCTTTTTCAATATTATTGAAGCATTT
ATCAGGGTTATTGTCTCATGAGCGGATACATATTTGAATGTATTTAGAAAAATAAACAAATAGGGGTTCC
GCGCACATTTCCCCGAAAAGTGCCACCTAAATTGTAAGCGTTAATATTTTGTTAAAATTCGCGTTAAATT
TTTGTTAAATCAGCTCATTTTTTAACCAATAGGCCGAAATCGGCAAAATCCCTTATAAATCAAAAGAATA
GACCGAGATAGGGT
[37 nt withheld, positions 6665-6701]
AAAGAACGTGGACTCCAACGTCAAAGG
[49 nt withheld, positions 6729-6777]
T
[91 nt withheld, positions 6779-6869]
G
[124 nt withheld, positions 6871-6994]
CCCATTCGCCATTCAGGCTGCGCAACTGTTGGGAAGGGCGATCGGTGCG
